>Addgene plasmid #34812 | pQTEV-RAB17 | depositor full sequence | sequence record 41873 | Author sequence
CTCGAGAAATCATAAAAAATTTATTTGCTTTGTGAGCGGATAACAATTATAATAGATTCAATTGTGAGCG
GATAACAATTTCACACAGAATTCATTAAAGAGGAGAAATTAACTATGAAACATCACCATCACCATCACCA
TAGCGATTACGACATCCCCACTACTGAGAATCTTTATTTTCAGGGATCCGCACAGGCACACAGGACCCCC
CAGCCCAGGGCTGCCCCCAGCCAGCCCCGTGTGTTCAAGCTGGTTCTCCTGGGAAGTGGCTCCGTGGGTA
AGTCCAGCTTGGCTCTTCGGTACGTGAAGAACGACTTCAAGAGTATCCTGCCTACGGTGGGCTGTGCGTT
CTTCACAAAGGTGGTGGATGTGGGTGCCACCTCTCTGAAGCTTGAGATCTGGGACACAGCTGGCCAGGAG
AAGTACCACAGCGTCTGCCACCTCTACTTCAGGGGTGCCAACGCTGCGCTTCTGGTGTACGACATCACCA
GGAAGGATTCCTTCCTCAAGGCTCAGCAGTGGCTGAAGGACCTGGAGGAGGAGCTGCACCCAGGAGAAGT
CCTGGTGATGCTGGTGGGCAACAAGACGGACCTCAGCCAGGAGCGGGAGGTGACCTTCCAGGAAGGGAAG
GAGTTTGCCGACAGCCAGAAGTTGCCGTTCATGGAAACTTCGGCCAAACTGAACCACCAGGTGTCGGAGG
TGTTCAATACAGTGGCCCAAGAGCTACTGCAGAGAAGCGACGAGGAGGGCCAGGCTCTACGGGGGGATGC
AGCTGTGGCTCTGAACAAGGGGCCCGCGAGGCAGGCCAAATGCTGCGCCCACTGAGCGGCCGCTCGACCT
GCAGCCAAGCTTAATTAGCTGAGCTTGGACTCCTGTTGATAGATCCAGTAATGACCTCAGAACTCCATCT
GGATTTGTTCAGAACGCTCGGTTGCCGCCGGGCGTTTTTTATTGGTGAGAATCCAAGCTAGCTTGGCGAG
ATTTTCAGGAGCTAAGGAAGCTAAAATGGAGAAAAAAATCACTGGATATACCACCGTTGATATATCCCAA
TGGCATCGTAAAGAACATTTTGAGGCATTTCAGTCAGTTGCTCAATGTACCTATAACCAGACCGTTCAGC
TGGATATTACGGCCTTTTTAAAGACCGTAAAGAAAAATAAGCACAAGTTTTATCCGGCCTTTATTCACAT
TCTTGCCCGCCTGATGAATGCTCATCCGGAATTTCGTATGGCAATGAAAGACGGTGAGCTGGTGATATGG
GATAGTGTTCACCCTTGTTACACCGTTTTCCATGAGCAAACTGAAACGTTTTCATCGCTCTGGAGTGAAT
ACCACGACGATTTCCGGCAGTTTCTACACATATATTCGCAAGATGTGGCGTGTTACGGTGAAAACCTGGC
CTATTTCCCTAAAGGGTTTATTGAGAATATGTTTTTCGTCTCAGCCAATCCCTGGGTGAGTTTCACCAGT
TTTGATTTAAACGTGGCCAATATGGACAACTTCTTCGCCCCCGTTTTCACCATGGGCAAATATTATACGC
AAGGCGACAAGGTGCTGATGCCGCTGGCGATTCAGGTTCATCATGCCGTTTGTGATGGCTTCCATGTCGG
CAGAATGCTTAATGAATTACAACAGTACTGCGATGAGTGGCAGGGCGGGGCGTAATTTTTTTAAGGCAGT
TATTGGTGCCCTTAAACGCCTGGGGTAATGACTCTCTAGCTTGAGGCATCAAATAAAACGAAAGGCTCAG
TCGAAAGACTGGGCCTTTCGTTTTATCTGTTGTTTGTCGGTGAACGCTCTCCTGAGTAGGACAAATCCGC
CCTCTAGATTACGTGCAGTCGATGATAAGCTGTCAAACATGAGAATTGTGCCTAATGAGTGAGCTAACTT
ACATTAATTGCGTTGCGCTCACTGCCCGCTTTCCAGTCGGGAAACCTGTCGTGCCAGCTGCATTAATGAA
TCGGCCAACGCGCGGGGAGAGGCGGTTTGCGTATTGGGCGCCAGGGTGGTTTTTCTTTTCACCAGTGAGA
CGGGCAACAGCTGATTGCCCTTCACCGCCTGGCCCTGAGAGAGTTGCAGCAAGCGGTCCACGCTGGTTTG
CCCCAGCAGGCGAAAATCCTGTTTGATGGTGGTTAACGGCGGGATATAACATGAGCTGTCTTCGGTATCG
TCGTATCCCACTACCGAGATATCCGCACCAACGCGCAGCCCGGACTCGGTAATGGCGCGCATTGCGCCCA
GCGCCATCTGATCGTTGGCAACCAGCATCGCAGTGGGAACGATGCCCTCATTCAGCATTTGCATGGTTTG
TTGAAAACCGGACATGGCACTCCAGTCGCCTTCCCGTTCCGCTATCGGCTGAATTTGATTGCGAGTGAGA
TATTTATGCCAGCCAGCCAGACGCAGACGCGCCGAGACAGAACTTAATGGGCCCGCTAACAGCGCGATTT
GCTGGTGACCCAATGCGACCAGATGCTCCACGCCCAGTCGCGTACCGTCTTCATGGGAGAAAATAATACT
GTTGATGGGTGTCTGGTCAGAGACATCAAGAAATAACGCCGGAACATTAGTGCAGGCAGCTTCCACAGCA
ATGGCATCCTGGTCATCCAGCGGATAGTTAATGATCAGCCCACTGACGCGTTGCGCGAGAAGATTGTGCA
CCGCCGCTTTACAGGCTTCGACGCCGCTTCGTTCTACCATCGACACCACCACGCTGGCACCCAGTTGATC
GGCGCGAGATTTAATCGCCGCGACAATTTGCGACGGCGCGTGCAGGGCCAGACTGGAGGTGGCAACGCCA
ATCAGCAACGACTGTTTGCCCGCCAGTTGTTGTGCCACGCGGTTGGGAATGTAATTCAGCTCCGCCATCG
CCGCTTCCACTTTTTCCCGCGTTTTCGCAGAAACGTGGCTGGCCTGGTTCACCACGCGGGAAACGGTCTG
ATAAGAGACACCGGCATACTCTGCGACATCGTATAACGTTACTGGTTTCACATTCACCACCCTGAATTGA
CTCTCTTCCGGGCGCTATCATGCCATACCGCGAAAGGTTTTGCACCATTCGATGGTGTCGGAATTTCGGG
CAGCGTTGGGTCCTGGCCACGGGTGCGCATGATCTAGAGCTGCCTCGCGCGTTTCGGTGATGACGGTGAA
AACCTCTGACACATGCAGCTCCCGGAGACGGTCACAGCTTGTCTGTAAGCGGATGCCGGGAGCAGACAAG
CCCGTCAGGGCGCGTCAGCGGGTGTTGGCGGGTGTCGGGGCGCAGCCATGACCCAGTCACGTAGCGATAG
CGGAGTGTATACTGGCTTAACTATGCGGCATCAGAGCAGATTGTACTGAGAGTGCACCACATGCGGTGTG
AAATACCGCACAGATGCGTAAGGAGAAAATACCGCATCAGGCGCTCTTCCGCTTCCTCGCTCACTGACTC
GCTGCGCTCGGTCGTTCGGCTGCGGCGAGCGGTATCAGCTCACTCAAAGGCGGTAATACGGTTATCCACA
GAATCAGGGGATAACGCAGGAAAGAACATGTGAGCAAAAGGCCAGCAAAAGGCCAGGAACCGTAAAAAGG
CCGCGTTGCTGGCGTTTTTCCATAGGCTCCGCCCCCCTGACGAGCATCACAAAAATCGACGCTCAAGTCA
GAGGTGGCGAAACCCGACAGGACTATAAAGATACCAGGCGTTTCCCCCTGGAAGCTCCCTCGTGCGCTCT
CCTGTTCCGACCCTGCCGCTTACCGGATACCTGTCCGCCTTTCTCCCTTCGGGAAGCGTGGCGCTTTCTC
ATAGCTCACGCTGTAGGTATCTCAGTTCGGTGTAGGTCGTTCGCTCCAAGCTGGGCTGTGTGCACGAACC
CCCCGTTCAGCCCGACCGCTGCGCCTTATCCGGTAACTATCGTCTTGAGTCCAACCCGGTAAGACACGAC
TTATCGCCACTGGCAGCAGCCACTGGTAACAGGATTAGCAGAGCGAGGTATGTAGGCGGTGCTACAGAGT
TCTTGAAGTGGTGGCCTAACTACGGCTACACTAGAAGGACAGTATTTGGTATCTGCGCTCTGCTGAAGCC
AGTTACCTTCGGAAAAAGAGTTGGTAGCTCTTGATCCGGCAAACAAACCACCGCTGGTAGCGGTGGTTTT
TTTGTTTGCAAGCAGCAGATTACGCGCAGAAAAAAAGGATCTCAAGAAGATCCTTTGATCTTTTCTACGG
GGTCTGACGCTCAGTGGAACGAAAACTCACGTTAAGGGATTTTGGTCATGAGATTATCAAAAAGGATCTT
CACCTAGATCCTTTTAAATTAAAAATGAAGTTTTAAATCAATCTAAAGTATATATGAGTAAACTTGGTCT
GACAGTTACCAATGCTTAATCAGTGAGGCACCTATCTCAGCGATCTGTCTATTTCGTTCATCCATAGTTG
CCTGACTCCCCGTCGTGTAGATAACTACGATACGGGAGGGCTTACCATCTGGCCCCAGTGCTGCAATGAT
ACCGCGAGACCCACGCTCACCGGCTCCAGATTTATCAGCAATAAACCAGCCAGCCGGAAGGGCCGAGCGC
AGAAGTGGTCCTGCAACTTTATCCGCCTCCATCCAGTCTATTAATTGTTGCCGGGAAGCTAGAGTAAGTA
GTTCGCCAGTTAATAGTTTGCGCAACGTTGTTGCCATTGCTACAGGCATCGTGGTGTCACGCTCGTCGTT
TGGTATGGCTTCATTCAGCTCCGGTTCCCAACGATCAAGGCGAGTTACATGATCCCCCATGTTGTGCAAA
AAAGCGGTTAGCTCCTTCGGTCCTCCGATCGTTGTCAGAAGTAAGTTGGCCGCAGTGTTATCACTCATGG
TTATGGCAGCACTGCATAATTCTCTTACTGTCATGCCATCCGTAAGATGCTTTTCTGTGACTGGTGAGTA
CTCAACCAAGTCATTCTGAGAATAGTGTATGCGGCGACCGAGTTGCTCTTGCCCGGCGTCAATACGGGAT
AATACCGCGCCACATAGCAGAACTTTAAAAGTGCTCATCATTGGAAAACGTTCTTCGGGGCGAAAACTCT
CAAGGATCTTACCGCTGTTGAGATCCAGTTCGATGTAACCCACTCGTGCACCCAACTGATCTTCAGCATC
TTTTACTTTCACCAGCGTTTCTGGGTGAGCAAAAACAGGAAGGCAAAATGCCGCAAAAAAGGGAATAAGG
GCGACACGGAAATGTTGAATACTCATACTCTTCCTTTTTCAATATTATTGAAGCATTTATCAGGGTTATT
GTCTCATGAGCGGATACATATTTGAATGTATTTAGAAAAATAAACAAATAGGGGTTCCGCGCACATTTCC
CCGAAAAGTGCCACCTGACGTCTAAGAAACCATTATTATCATGACATTAACCTATAAAAATAGGCGTATC
ACGAGGCCCTTTCGTCTTCAC
Features (pLannotate 1.2.2; 18 found; start..end, strand, type, name):
     10..54      +  promoter       T5 promoter: bacteriophage T5 promoter for E. coli RNA polymerase, with embedded lac operator
     62..78      +  protein_bind   lac operator: The lac repressor binds to the lac operator to inhibit transcription in E. coli. This inhibition can be relieved by adding lactose or isopropyl-β-D-thiogalactopyranoside (IPTG). lac repressor encoded by lacI
    121..141     +  CDS            7xHis: 6xHis affinity tag
    165..185     +  CDS            capTEV™ (fragment): composite tag for in vivo biotinylation, TEV protease cleavage, and 6xHis tagging
    190..822     +  CDS            RAB17: RAB17_HUMAN - Experimental evidence at protein level: Swiss-Prot protein existence level 1. The small GTPases Rab are key regulators of intracellular membrane trafficking, from the formation of transport vesicles to their fusion with membranes. Rabs cycle between an inactive GDP-bound form and an active GTP-bound form that is able to recruit to membranes different set of downstream effectors directly responsible for vesicle formation, movement, tethering and fusion. That Rab is involved in transcytosis, the directed movement of endocytosed material through the cell and its exocytosis from the
    868..962     +  terminator     lambda t0 terminator: transcription terminator from phage lambda
    977..1005    +  promoter       cat promoter (fragment): promoter of the E. coli cat gene encoding chloramphenicol acetyltransferase
   1006..1662    +  CDS            cat: CAT_ECOLX - Experimental evidence at protein level: Swiss-Prot protein existence level 1. This enzyme is an effector of chloramphenicol resistance in bacteria. From Escherichia coli. This protein is used as a marker in many commonly used cloning vectors, such as pACYC184.
   1730..1816    +  terminator     rrnB T1 terminator: Escherichia coli rrnB; transcription terminator T1 from the E. coli rrnB gene
   1839..1856    -  promoter       tet promoter (fragment): E. coli promoter for tetracycline efflux protein gene
   1875..1896    -  protein_bind   CAP binding site: CAP binding activates transcription in the presence of cAMP. E. coli catabolite activator protein
   1909..2991    -  CDS            lacI: lac repressor; lacI; The lac repressor binds to the lac operator to inhibit transcription in E. coli. This inhibition can be relieved by adding lactose or isopropyl-β-D-thiogalactopyranoside (IPTG).
   2992..3069    -  promoter       lacIq promoter: lacI (mutant); In the lacIq allele, a single base change in the promoter boosts expression of the lacI gene about 10-fold.
   3118..3159    +  CDS            rop (fragment): Rop protein, which maintains plasmids at low copy number; rop
   3261..3401    +  misc_feature   bom: basis of mobility region from pBR322
   3587..4175    -  rep_origin     ori: high-copy-number ColE1/pMB1/pBR322/pUC origin of replication
   4346..5206    -  CDS            AmpR: β-lactamase; bla; confers resistance to ampicillin, carbenicillin, and related antibiotics
   5207..5311    -  promoter       AmpR promoter: bla
