[The description below was written by a language model from this plasmid's Addgene catalogue record and pLannotate feature annotations shown in this document.]
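Description:
pQTEV-RAB17 is a bacterial expression plasmid for producing human RAB17, a small Rab-family GTPase involved in membrane trafficking and transcytosis, as a tagged recombinant protein in E. coli. The backbone, pQTEV, is derived from the commercial vector pQE-2. It replicates from a ColE1/pMB1-type origin, with a pBR322 bom region and a fragment of rop nearby, and is selected with ampicillin through the β-lactamase gene. A cat (chloramphenicol acetyltransferase) sequence sits downstream of the expression cassette, but the depositor states that it is inactive and so does not serve as a marker. The sequence record is about 5.4 kb, consistent with a roughly 4.7 kb backbone plus a 711 bp insert.

Expression is driven by the phage T5 promoter, which is recognised by the host E. coli RNA polymerase and is controlled by lac operator sequences. The plasmid also carries lacI under the lacIq promoter, so repression is supplied in cis and transcription is induced with IPTG. The reading frame begins with an N-terminal histidine tag for metal-affinity purification, followed by a TEV protease cleavage site that allows the tag to be removed. The RAB17 coding sequence follows, cloned between BamHI and NotI sites that are both retained. The lambda t0 terminator ends the transcript, and an rrnB T1 terminator lies further downstream after the cat sequence.

The clone belongs to a public catalogue of human protein expression constructs generated for structural genomics. It is supplied in the Rosetta strain, which also carries pRARE, a separate chloramphenicol-resistant plasmid that provides rare tRNAs to aid overexpression of human genes.
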