Addgene plasmid #34812: pQTEV-RAB17
Depositing lab: Konrad Buessow. Depositing organization: Max Planck Institute for Molecular Genetics. Publication: Structural genomics of human proteins--target selection and generation of a public catalogue of expression clones. Bussow K, Scheich C, Sievert V, Harttig U, Schultz J, Simon B, Bork P, Lehrach H, Heinemann U. Microb Cell Fact. 2005 Jul 5;4:21. doi: 10.1186/1475-2859-4-21. PubMed 15998469.
Backbone
  Vector backbone: pQTEV
  Backbone size w/o insert (bp): 4700
  Vector type: Bacterial Expression
Growth in bacteria
  Bacterial resistance: Ampicillin, 100 μg/mL
  Growth temperature: 37°C
  Growth strain: Rosetta
  Copy number: Unknown
Gene/Insert
  Gene/Insert name: RAB17 (alt names: PSFEp250E095; DKFZp564M1541)
  Species: H. sapiens (human)
  Insert size (bp): 711
  GenBank ID: CAB66580 DQ000572
  Entrez Gene: RAB17
  Tag / fusion protein: His (N terminal on backbone); TEV (N terminal on backbone)
  Cloning method: Restriction Enzyme; 5′ cloning site BamHI (not destroyed); 3′ cloning site NotI (not destroyed)
  Sequencing primers: 5′ TGAGCGGATAACAATTTCACACAG; 3′ GGCAACCGAGCGTTCTGAAC
Terms and licenses: Academic/Nonprofit Terms; Industry Terms: Not Available to Industry
Depositor comments: The vector pQTEV is derived from Qiagen pQE-2 and contains an inactive chloramphenicol resistance gene sequence. The Rosetta bacterial strain contains an additional plasmid. The second plasmid, pRARE, provides rare tRNAs for overexpression of recombinant proteins. It has 4694 bp and is chloramphenicol resistence.
How to cite: pQTEV-RAB17 was a gift from Konrad Buessow (Addgene plasmid # 34812 ; http://n2t.net/addgene:34812 ; RRID:Addgene_34812)
