>Addgene plasmid #34812 | pQTEV-RAB17 | addgene partial sequence | sequence record 61106 | pQE-Fwd 5'-CCCGAAAAGTGCCACCTG-3'
AAATAGGCGTATCACGAGGCCCTTTCGTCTTCACCTCGAGAAATCATAAAAAATTTATTTGCTTTGTGAG
CGGATAACAATTATAATAGATTCAATTGTGAGCGGATAACAATTTCACACAGAATTCATTAAAGAGGAGA
AATTAACTATGAAACATCACCATCACCATCACCATAGCGATTACGACATCCCCACTACTGAGAATCTTTA
TTTTCAGGGATCCGCACAGGCACACAGGACCCCCCAGCCCAGGGCTGCCCCCAGCCAGCCCCGTGTGTTC
AAGCTGGTTCTCCTGGGAAGTGGCTCCGTGGGTAAGTCCAGCTTGGCTCTTCGGTACGTGAAGAACGACT
TCAAGAGTATCCTGCCTACGGTGGGCTGTGCGTTCTTCACAAAGGTGGTGGATGTGGGTGCCACCTCTCT
GAAGCTTGAGATCTGGGACACAGCTGGCCAGGAGAAGTACCACAGCGTCTGCCACCTCTACTTCAGGGGT
GCCAACGCTGCGCTTCTGGTGTACGACATCACCAGGAAGGATTCCTTCCTCAAGGCTCAGCAGTGGCTGA
AGGACCTGGAGGAGGAGCTGCACCCAGGAGAAGTCCTGGTGATGCTGGTGGGCAACAAGACGGACCTCAG
CCAGGAGCGGGAGGTGACCTTCCAGGAAGGGAAGGAGTTTGCCGACAGCCAGAAGTTGCCGTTCATGGAA
ACTTCGGCCAAACTGAACCACCAGGTGTCGGAGGTGTTCAATACAGTGGCCCAAGAGCTACTGCAGAGAA
GCGACGAGGAGGGCCAGGCTCTACGGGGGGATGCAGCTGTGGCTCTGAACAAGGGGCCCGCGAGGCAGGC
CAAATGCTGCGCCCACTG
